>Addgene plasmid #115532 | pCHKU30.1-2.2 | depositor full sequence | sequence record 217870 | pCHKU30.1-2.2 sequence 14552 bps
TATCTAAAAATTGCCTTATGATCCGTCTCTCCGGTTACAGCCTGTGTAACTGATTAATCCTGCCTTTCTA
ATCACCATTCTAATGTTTTAATTAAGGGATTTTGTCTTCATTAACGGCTTTCGCTCATAAAAATGTTATG
ACGTTTTGCCCGCAGGCGGGAAACCATCCACTTCACGAGACTGATCTCCTCTGCCGGAACACCGGGCATC
TCCAACTTATAAGTTGGAGAAATAAGAGAATTTCAGATTGAGAGAATGAAAAAAAAAAAAAAAAAAAAGG
CAGAGGAGAGCATAGAAATGGGGTTCACTTTTTGGTAAAGCTATAGCATGCCTATCACATATAAATAGAG
TGCCAGTAGCGACTTTTTTCACACTCGAAATACTCTTACTACTGCTCTCTTGTTGTTTTTATCACTTCTT
GTTTCTTCTTGGTAAATAGAATATCAAGCTACAAAAAGCATACAATCAACTATCAACTATTAACTATATC
GTAATACACAATGGATTATAAGGATGATGATGATAAGACTAGTATGTCGAATCATGGACCTGACGAGGCC
ATCGCCATCGTTGGCATTGCTTGCAAGCTTCCACAAGAAGCCTCGACCGTCGAACGCTTTTGGCAATTCC
TCCTGCAAGGACGAAGCGCACATTCACCATGGCCAGATGATCGCTTCGGAGCCGGCCACTATCATCCCGA
CAATGAGCGAGTCGGAACACACTCGGTCAAAGGGGCGCATTTCTTGGCCGAGCCGCCCGAATATTTCGAT
GCACCCTTTTTCGGCATCACCAAAGGCGAAGCCATTTGCATGGACCCTCAGCAACGTCTGGTGTTGGAGA
ACGTCTACCATGCTCTAGAGAATGCAGGAATCCCACTCTCCGAAGCCAATGGATCCAACACGTCCGTGTA
TGTGTCGGGCTTCAATCACGACTATCTCTCCATCATAAATGCGGATGCGGAGAGCCCTTTGCGATATCGT
GCAACCGGATTGACCAACTCCGTCCTCAGCAACCGAGTCTCTTGGTTTTTCGATTTCAAAGGTCCAAGCA
TGACCATCGATACTGCCTGTAGCAGCTCCGTAGTGACACTTCATCAGGCGTGCCAGAGTCTACGTAGTGG
CGAGAGCGACATGGCCATATCCAGCGGGGTCACGGTCTTGGCTTACCCCAACGATGTGGCCTCCATGTCT
TATCAAGGATTCCTATCGCAAGACGGCCGGTGCTTTAGCTTCGATCACCGTGCCAATGGCTATGCTCGTG
GCGAGGGAGTCGGGACGATCATTTTAAAGCGTTTCAGTGATGCCATTCGAGATGGCAACTCTATAAGAGC
CGTCATTCGGGGCACTGGTGTGAATCAGGACGGCCGAACTCCTGGATTGACCAACCCGGATAGTCTGGCG
CAGGAAAGGCTGATCAGGACGGTCTATGCAAGGGCAGGCTTGAGTGTCAACAATACGGCCATGGTCGAGG
CTCACGGGACTGGTACCGCGGCGGGTGACCCGATCGAAGCCAATGGAATTGCGAGAGCCTTCTCAGCTCG
GCCAAGGAATCTCCCTCCGCTGTACATTGGGGCTTGTAAGTCCGGCATTGGTCATTTGGAGGGCGCGGCA
GGCGCTGCAGCCATCATCAAGTCTGTTCTTATCCTTGAGAATGGGATCATCCCCCCAAACGTCAATTTCG
AAAAAGTCAATCCGAAGATCCCGGCAACAAAATGGCGGCTTCAATTCCCTCTTGAACCAACGCCTTGGCC
TACGATCGGCTTGCGCAGGATCTCTATCAATTCCTTTGGAGTCGGCGGTACAAACGGCCATGTTGTTCTC
GATGATGCTTTTCACTATCTCCAGGACCGAGGGTTGACCGCGACTCATTATACACGACCCTTGCCTCCGA
CCAACGCAGATCTCGATCTCGTAAACGGCGATAGATTCAACATCACCAATGGACATGTGAATGGGCTCAC
CAACAACCATCCCAACAGTGCTGGAGATAGCAATGCCCTTGCCGGAGACTGGAGGGCTTTCGATCCAATC
GAGTGTCCACCAAAGCTCGTTCCCTTTTCTGCTTTCGATGAAGAAGGCTGCAGTCGCGCAGCAAAAACAC
ATGCAGAATTCCTCCATGCCAGGCCCGAATCGATATCCGACTCCGAAAGTTTGACCTATCTGAACGATCT
TGCCCATACAATGAGTCGGCGCTCGAAGCTGGCCTGGCGGAGTCACGTATTAGCAAGGTCGCTGGTCGAG
CTCGAGACACGTCTGGCTTCGCCCTTGCCCAAACCGCTGCGGGCTCGCACCACTGTCAACGTGGCCTTTG
TGTTCACGGGTCAGGGAGCACAGTGGTATGGCATGGGACGTGAGCTACTCTGCTACCCGGTGTTCCGTGA
GAGTCTGGCTGCGTGCAGAGTTTATTTGCAGATCGAATGTGGCTGCCCCTGGGATCTCCTCGACGAGCTC
GCCAAAGACAAAGAACATAGTCGTCTTGATCAAGCAGCCTTGGCTCAGCCGGCGTGCACTGCCCTTCAAG
TTGCGATTGTGGATTTGTTGCAATCGTGGAATATCCAGCCCAGTCGTGTCGTGGGCCATTCCTCCGGCGA
GATTGCTGCTGCTTACTGCGCTGGCCTTCTGACTCGCGAGTCGGCCTGGCGAGCGTCTTATTTCCGTGGA
CTAGTCACCGGGAGGCAGACGACCGAGACGAAAGGCGCTATGCTTGCTGTCGGGTTGGGTCAAGAAGCGC
TCGCCCCTTATCTTGACCGAATTCATGCCCAACTCTCTGGGGAATTAGTTGTGGCATGTCTCAACAGTCC
TCGCAGCAGCACCGTCTCGGGTGATGTGCATAAAGTCGAAGCTCTGCAACAAGTCTTGGAGGCTGAAGGG
CTCTTCGCGAGGAAGCTCAAGGTCCCAAATGCCTATCACTCTGCGCATATGCAGGAATTCGCAGACGAAT
ACGTCCGTCTGGTGGGTACGCTCCACGCGCCGAGCGAGCCACCTCAGTCACCTGTGGTCATGATCTCGAG
CGTCACGGGGGAAGCAGTCGAAGGCCGTTGTCTCTCCATCGACTATTGGGCCAAGAATCTCCTAAATCCA
GTGCGTTTCTCCGATGCCCTGGCAGGCCTTTGCTTTAGCCGCACAACCCAAACACAGGCCACCCTCCGTG
CAGATGCTGCTGGAGCCAACGTCTTTGCGGATGTTTTGATTGAGCTTGGCCCTCATGGAGCATTGCAAGG
CGCCATAAGAGATGTGCTCGCAGCTCATGCCGAGGGCGTTGCGGTAGCATTCCTCCCGGCACTGAAACGC
AATGCCCCTGGGGCAGACGTATTCCTGAACGCCATAGGCTACCTTCATGCCCGCGGGTATCCGATCAACG
TTGATGACGTGAATAACAGCGCTGATACGACTGGTGGAAGAGGGTCCCGCCCATTGCGTATACTTCCTGA
ACTTCCTGGATACCAGTTCAACCATTCCAACAAGTTTTGGTATGAGAGTCGCTTAAGCCGGAACTATCGC
CTCCGCAAAGAGATCAGACATGACCTGTTCGGTGCTCCAGTACCCGACTGGGACGCGATGGCTCCTCGAT
TCCGCAACTTTCTGAGAATCTCTGAGCAGCCATGGCTACGAGATCACATCGTTACTGATAACATCATCTT
GCCTGGCGTAGGCTACGTGATTGCGGTAATCGAAGCAGCCAGACAGCTGGCTGATCCAAATGTACAATTG
AGCGGCTTCCGGCTTCGAGATGTCAACATGAAACGTGCATTGATCGTGCCCGACACGAAAGAAGGGGTCG
AAGTAATGTTGAATTTCAAGCCAGTTGATGAGTCCAGTGTCGGCACTTCGGCTTATTGGCGTCGGTTTCA
AGTAGTGTCCTATAACCCAACCGCGAACGACTGGATCGAACACTGCACTGGATACGTTGGCGTGGATCAT
GAGACATCTGCCCCCAATCCGGTCGACCAGGGACGAGAAGCCCGACACGACGCAGAACGCTGGCACGCCG
CTTTCACTGCTGCAGAAGAGCAGTGTCAATCTCCCTGGGACTTTTCCAAGGCCTATGAGCGATTGGCAAG
AATCGGGCTGAACTTTGGACCGCTGTTCCAGAACTGCTCGGCTGTCCGGGGTACCTTTGACCATGGTGGC
CAGACTATGGGCACAGTCACCGTCCCCGACGTTGCAAGTGTTATGCCCAAGGGTATCGTATCTCCGCACT
TGATGCATCCAGCTTGCATGGACAGCTTGATGCACTTTGCGCTGGCCGCGATCATGGACGCCACAGGAAA
GAGCAACCTCGAAGTGGCCATGGTGCCGCGGTTCATCAAGGACATTTGGATTTCTGCGGCAATGAACCCT
GAGCCTGGTCATGTCTATCGTGCTCACAGCCAGACGCGCAAGATTGCGTTTGAGAAGTTCTCGACAGATG
TTGTCGTCTGGGATGGACCCACTCAAGAACCCCGTATCTCCTGGAGTGGAATTGAAGCAAGCCCCCTGGA
TTCCGCCGCACAGAGCTCGCTCGGCGCAGAAAAGATGTGTCACGAGATTGAATGGATTCCTCACGTGGAT
ATGTATCTCGAAGGAGGCGACGTCGCTTCGTTCGCTGAGATGCCCAAGCCTGATTTGGACTCAGAGCAAG
CTGCGATCGAGATCGATTCTCGTATGCAGCTGGCCTCGGTGCTTCTTGTCCTGGACGCACTGGAGGAACT
AGATGGCAAGGTGCCGGCCGCTGCTCAAGGTCATCTCTATCGGTATTTCGAGTGGATGAAGCACGTCGAG
AGTGATCTCCAGCTCGGCAAGGTGATCGGTATCCAAGCCTCTGAGGTTGAGCGACTCAAACATGACCACG
CTGCAAAGGTGGAGCTATACAAACAGGTTGCTTCGGACACTGCGTTCGGTGAGTTGGCAGTACGAATGGG
CGGCAACATCGTGCCCGTCTTAAGAGGTGAGACAGACCCGCTGCAGCTCATGTTCGCTGAGGATGCCATA
CTCGATCGAGTCTACAGACGAACTGCGACCTTGAACGACCTGCCAGCGCAACAGAAGGCCTATTTGAACG
TATTAGCCAAGAATAAGGCCAATTTACGCGTGCTCGAGGTGGGTGCCGGCACTGGCTCGTCCACTGCGCA
AGTACTTGATGCCCTTGCTCCCATCGCAGATGATGGGGTGTCCATTGCTAGTAGCGTGTCACATTACATG
TACACTGATATTTCGGCCGCCTTTTTCGAACAAGCAAGGCAGAAATTCCAGCCATACACGAACATCATGG
AGTATCGAGTTCTGGACGCAGAACAAGACATCGCCAAGCAGGAGAGCTTCGAAGTCAGGAGCTATGATTT
GATTGTAGCTCAGAATGTCATCCATACCACCACCGACCTCACCAAAACACTGAGTAATCTTCGCCAGTTG
CTGAAGCCCGGAGGCCGCCTGCTTCTACAAGAAGGTATAAGGCAGGATTACTACTGGTCCGGGCTATCAT
TTGGCCAGCTGTCAGGGTGGTGGAGTGGCACCGAATCCATGCGTCAATGGATGCCATGGGTATCATCCAA
GCAGTGGAATGAAGTCCTCGAGGCTGCTGGTTTTACAGGAGCGCGCTTCGAACTTCCCGATAGCCACAAT
GAACAGCTCCATAGCCAGAGTCTTTTCGTGGCCCAGAACGCTTCTGTAGACGCCAACGAGCCCGGTCCCA
TGTGGAAGAACGTTGTGCTCGTCACACTCCCTAGCTTCGAGCGAAGCAACACTCAAAGCTTGTTGCAAGA
CATCAAAGACAAGTTGAACGAGAATCTCCGGTTCCAGAACATCAGGATCGTATCCCTGCTAGAATTGGAA
GGGATCGAGTATAGCCAAAGTCTCTGCATTGTTCTAGCAGAACTCGAACGTCCTGTGATTGCAGATCTGT
CCCAGGCCGAGTACGAGGGTGTCCGCAAAATGCTGATCGAGACTAAAAGCATCTTGTGGGTAACTGGAGA
TGAGCTTTTCTGCCCCCAGTACGGAGCCATAACCGGCCTGATGCGTACAAACAGATGGGAACGTGACTTG
GACGATTCCAACCTGGTCACACTGAAAATCTCTGAGCCTCGACCTGAAAATACCTCGCTGAGTGCGTCGA
TTCGAAGGCTGTGTGAGGCGCAGTTCTCGCTCACTCTCCCAGTTGAGAACATGAATGGCGAGTTCATGCT
TCAAGATGGCCGGATCTGGACGAGTCGGCTCCGCGAGGCCATTCGTGCAGATGAATACTTGCAAACAGCT
CTATACCGCTCAGAAGCAGTCCCAACGCTGGCCAGGGATGCTGGCAGGCCCATCAAGCTCACGACAACTG
TTCCAGGCCTGCTAGAAAAACTTGAGTGGGTGACCGACGAGACGTACAATGAGCCACTCTCCGATACAGA
AGTAGAAATCGAGATACGAGCTGTTGGCCTCAACTTTCGCGATCTCATGATTGCCATGGGGGAGCATACG
GCGTACTCGATGGGCAGTGAAGCAGCTGGCATCATCTCTCGCGTGGGCTCCAAAGTAGTCGACTTCGCTC
CTGGCGACAGGGTTGTCTACATCTGTGGCCTAGACCATGTCGGGTGCATGCACACCTATGGTCGTTTGGA
TCAATCGACAGTCGCCAAGGTCCCCGATGGGCTCAGTTTGGAGATGGCTGCCGGCTTGCCTGTTGTCTAT
GCGACAGTCATTTACAGCCTACGGGAGACGGCTCGGTTGATGCCCGACGAAACCATTCTTATCCATGCTG
CTGCCGGTGGGGTGGGCCAGGCTGCGATTCGTTACGCTCAACATATTGGCGCCGAGGTGTATGTAACCGT
ATCGACTACGTTGAAGCGAGACTTGATAATTAGGGAGTTCGGGATTCCAGACGATCACATCTTTTCAAGC
CGCGACCTCACATTCGTCCCGGGCGTGTTGCGTATGACAAAAGGCAGAGGTGTTGACGTAGTCTTGAATT
CGCTCTCTGGTGAGGCGCTGCGCCGCTCATGGGATCTGGTGGCACCCTTCGGTCGTTTCATTGAGATTGG
GAAGAAAGACGCCATGATGAATGGCAAAGTGGATCTTCGGCCCTACTTGCGCAACGTGACCATGGCGAGC
GTCGACCTCGTTTCTATGATGAAGAACAAACCGTTTCTCATCAAGATGCTGACAGAGGAAACGATGCGGC
TGTGGAAAGAGGGTGTGGCACTGCCTGCATCACCAACTACGATAATGCCCATGTCGCAGGTAGTGGATGC
ACTTCGCATTCTCCAGGCCGGCACGGGAATGGGCAAGATTGTTCTGGTGCCTCGGGAGGATGACGTTCTG
CCACTCCTTCCACCGTCACCGGCGCCGCTTGGCTTTTGTCGAGATGCATCCTACGTGCTCAGTGGTGGCC
TTGGAGGTATTGGACGGAGCGTTGCTGCATGGATGGCTTTGCGAGGCGCTCGAAATTTGATCTTCCTGTC
CAGCAGCGGCCGCATCACTCCAGCCGTCACAACGATGCGCGAGACTCTCGAAGCAGACGGATGTCGTGTG
CATATCTTCACATGCGATGTCAGCGACAAGGAACAGCTACGTCTCGTTCTCGAACAATGCAAGACCCTCC
CACCTATAAGAGGAGTCGTCCAAGCAGCAATGAAGCTAAAGGACATCATGCTCGAGAACATGTCGCACGA
GGAATTCCAGCTGGCTATCAGACCCAAGATTCAAGGTTCGTGGAACCTACACGAACTTCTGCCCCAGGAT
CTGGAGCATTTCATCATGCTGTCTTCAGCCACGGGCGTCCTCGGCAACCGGGCTCAGGCCAACTACGCCG
CAGGAAACACCTTCCAGGACGCGCTGGCGTACTTCCGTCGGCAGCAAGGTCTAGCGGCCACGACGATCGA
CGTTGGCGCAGTGCTAGACGTCGGATACGTGGCCGATCACGCGGACCGCCTCGCCATGACAAAATACCTA
GGCAGTATGATGAAAGTGCTGCGCGAAGAAGAGTTGCTTACGCTTATCGAGTACGGCATGAACGCTGCTC
TGCAGTCGCCTGCACAGCTTGTTACGGGCTTGACTCCGTTAGACAAGCATCGTGCTCGAGGCGTGCCGAT
GCTCAGTTACATGAACTTCCCTCTCTTCACGCAGCTGCGGCGGCTCAATACGCAGCAAGACGGCGCAGGG
ACGACCGGGGGTGATGGACCTGACGTTGAAGCGCGGCTTCGAGCAGCTCGGACTCTGGATGAGGCGGCTC
AGATTGTGACGGAATCGGTCATTGATAAGTTGTCTTCCTTGCTCTCAATTGCGGTCGAGGATGTGGATCC
GGCGCGGACCATCAGTGCCAATGGCGTTGACTCGCTTGTTGCGCTAGAACTGAGGACGTTCATGGCGAGA
AAGGTCAAGGCGGATGTGCCTGTGTTGGAAATCATGGGCTCGTTGAGTCTTGCTCAGCTGTGTAGGAAGG
TGGCATCGACGAGCAAAGCGGTCGAGTTGCTAATAGCAGGAGGCAACTAAGGAGATTGATAAGACTTTTC
TAGTTGCATATCTTTTATATTTAAATCTTATCTATTAGTTAATTTTTTGTAATTTATCCTTATATATAGT
CTGGTTATTCTAAAATATCATTTCAGTATCTAAAAATTCCCCTCTTTTTTCAGTTATATCTTAACAGGCG
ACAGTCCAAATGTTGATTTATCCCAGTCCGATTCATCAGGGTTGTGAAGCATTTTGTCAATGGTCGAAAT
CACATCAGTAATAGTGCCTCTTACTTGCCTCATAGAATTTCTTTCTCTTAACGTCACCGTTTGGTCTTTT
ATAGTTTCGAAATCTATGGTGATACCAAATGGTGTTCCCAATTCATCGTTACGGGCGTATTTTTTACCAA
TTGAAGTATTGGAATCGTCAATTTTAAAGTATATCTCTCTTTTACGTAAAGCCTGCGAGATCCTCTTAAG
TATAGCGGGGAAGCCATCGTTATTCGATATTGTCGTAACAAATACTTTGATCGGCGCTATGCGGCCGCCA
CCGCGGTGGAGCTCCAGCTTTTGTTCCCTTTAGTGAGGGTTAATTGCGCGCTTGGCGAGACTCAAACAAG
ATATATTTTGCCCGCCTTACAGACGAAACTAGTTGGAGGTTATGGAGCATACTATCACGTGGGCGGCCAC
TGGTGAGTTACTACACCCCAGGGGCAACGTTGATGCTCCTAAAAAACTCTGGCTGGACGCAAGCCGTAAC
ACCCGTGTCACTTCATAATCGTTTGCAATTCAGGGCTTGATCTACACATTACCCTGTTATCCCTATTAAT
TAATACGGTTATCCACAGAATCAGGGGATAACGCAGGAAAGAACATGTGAGCAAAAGGCCAGCAAAAGGC
CAGGAACCGTAAAAAGGCCGCGTTGCTGGCGTTTTTCCATAGGCTCCGCCCCCCTGACGAGCATCACAAA
AATCGACGCTCAAGTCAGAGGTGGCGAAACCCGACAGGACTATAAAGATACCAGGCGTTTCCCCCTGGAA
GCTCCCTCGTGCGCTCTCCTGTTCCGACCCTGCCGCTTACCGGATACCTGTCCGCCTTTCTCCCTTCGGG
AAGCGTGGCGCTTTCTCATAGCTCACGCTGTAGGTATCTCAGTTCGGTGTAGGTCGTTCGCTCCAAGCTG
GGCTGTGTGCACGAACCCCCCGTTCAGCCCGACCGCTGCGCCTTATCCGGTAACTATCGTCTTGAGTCCA
ACCCGGTAAGACACGACTTATCGCCACTGGCAGCAGCCACTGGTAACAGGATTAGCAGAGCGAGGTATGT
AGGCGGTGCTACAGAGTTCTTGAAGTGGTGGCCTAACTACGGCTACACTAGAAGGACAGTATTTGGTATC
TGCGCTCTGCTGAAGCCAGTTACCTTCGGAAAAAGAGTTGGTAGCTCTTGATCCGGCAAACAAACCACCG
CTGGTAGCGGTGGTTTTTTTGTTTGCAAGCAGCAGATTACGCGCAGAAAAAAAGGATCTCAAGAAGATCC
TTTGATCTTTTCTACGGGGTCTGACGCTCAGTGGAACGAAAACTCACGTTAAGGGATTTTGGTCATGAGA
TTATCAAAAAGGATCTTCACCTAGATCCTTTTAAATTAAAAATGAAGTTTTAAATCAATCTAAAGTATAT
ATGAGTAAACTTGGTCTGACAGTTACCAATGCTTAATCAGTGAGGCACCTATCTCAGCGATCTGTCTATT
TCGTTCATCCATAGTTGCCTGACTCCCCGTCGTGTAGATAACTACGATACGGGAGGGCTTACCATCTGGC
CCCAGTGCTGCAATGATACCGCGAGACCCACGCTCACCGGCTCCAGATTTATCAGCAATAAACCAGCCAG
CCGGAAGGGCCGAGCGCAGAAGTGGTCCTGCAACTTTATCCGCCTCCATCCAGTCTATTAATTGTTGCCG
GGAAGCTAGAGTAAGTAGTTCGCCAGTTAATAGTTTGCGCAACGTTGTTGCCATTGCTACAGGCATCGTG
GTGTCACGCTCGTCGTTTGGTATGGCTTCATTCAGCTCCGGTTCCCAACGATCAAGGCGAGTTACATGAT
CCCCCATGTTGTGCAAAAAAGCGGTTAGCTCCTTCGGTCCTCCGATCGTTGTCAGAAGTAAGTTGGCCGC
AGTGTTATCACTCATGGTTATGGCAGCACTGCATAATTCTCTTACTGTCATGCCATCCGTAAGATGCTTT
TCTGTGACTGGTGAGTACTCAACCAAGTCATTCTGAGAATAGTGTATGCGGCGACCGAGTTGCTCTTGCC
CGGCGTCAATACGGGATAATACCGCGCCACATAGCAGAACTTTAAAAGTGCTCATCATTGGAAAACGTTC
TTCGGGGCGAAAACTCTCAAGGATCTTACCGCTGTTGAGATCCAGTTCGATGTAACCCACTCGTGCACCC
AACTGATCTTCAGCATCTTTTACTTTCACCAGCGTTTCTGGGTGAGCAAAAACAGGAAGGCAAAATGCCG
CAAAAAAGGGAATAAGGGCGACACGGAAATGTTGAATACTCATACTCTTCCTTTTTCAATATTATTGAAG
CATTTATCAGGGTTATTGTCTCATGAGCGGATACATATTTGAATGTATTTAGAAAAATAAACAAATAGGG
GTTCCGCGCACATTTCCCCGAAAAGTGCCACCTGAACGAAGCATCTGTGCTTCATTTTGTAGAACAAAAA
TGCAACGCGAGAGCGCTAATTTTTCAAACAAAGAATCTGAGCTGCATTTTTACAGAACAGAAATGCAACG
CGAAAGCGCTATTTTACCAACGAAGAATCTGTGCTTCATTTTTGTAAAACAAAAATGCAACGCGAGAGCG
CTAATTTTTCAAACAAAGAATCTGAGCTGCATTTTTACAGAACAGAAATGCAACGCGAGAGCGCTATTTT
ACCAACAAAGAATCTATACTTCTTTTTTGTTCTACAAAAATGCATCCCGAGAGCGCTATTTTTCTAACAA
AGCATCTTAGATTACTTTTTTTCTCCTTTGTGCGCTCTATAATGCAGTCTCTTGATAACTTTTTGCACTG
TAGGTCCGTTAAGGTTAGAAGAAGGCTACTTTGGTGTCTATTTTCTCTTCCATAAAAAAAGCCTGACTCC
ACTTCCCGCGTTTACTGATTACTAGCGAAGCTGCGGGTGCATTTTTTCAAGATAAAGGCATCCCCGATTA
TATTCTATACCGATGTGGATTGCGCATACTTTGTGAACAGAAAGTGATAGCGTTGATGATTCTTCATTGG
TCAGAAAATTATGAACGGTTTCTTCTATTTTGTCTCTATATACTACGTATAGGAAATGTTTACATTTTCG
TATTGTTTTCGATTCACTCTATGAATAGTTCTTACTACAATTTTTTTGTCTAAAGAGTAATACTAGAGAT
AAACATAAAAAATGTAGAGGTCGAGTTTAGATGCAAGTTCAAGGAGCGAAAGGTGGATGGGTAGGTTATA
TAGGGATATAGCACAGAGATATATAGCAAAGAGATACTTTTGAGCAATGTTTGTGGAAGCGGTATTCGCA
ATATTTTAGTAGCTCGTTACAGTCCGGTGCGTTTTTGGTTTTTTGAAAGTGCGTCTTCAGAGCGCTTTTG
GTTTTCAAAAGCGCTCTGAAGTTCCTATACTTTCTAGAGAATAGGAACTTCGGAATAGGAACTTCAAAGC
GTTTCCGAAAACGAGCGCTTCCGAAAATGCAACGCGAGCTGCGCACATACAGCTCACTGTTCACGTCGCA
CCTATATCTGCGTGTTGCCTGTATATATATATACATGAGAAGAACGGCATAGTGCGTGTTTATGCTTAAA
TGCGTACTTATATGCGTCTATTTATGTAGGATGAAAGGTAGTCTAGTACCTCCTGTGATATTATCCCATT
CCATGCGGGGTATCGTATGCTTCCTTCAGCACTACCCTTTAGCTGTTCTATATGCTGCCACTCCTCAATT
GGATTAGTCTCATCCTTCAATGCTATCATTTCCTTTGATATTGGATCATACTAAGAAACCATTATTATCA
TGACATTAACCTATAAAAATAGGCGTATCACGAGGCCCTTTCGTCTCGCGCGTTTCGGTGATGACGGTGA
AAACCTCGGCGCGCCATTACCCTGTTATCCCTAATATACAACGCAAAGAAGCTGGAAAATTGGCGAGGGA
ATCCTGTTTCTGTCTATCCAAGAATGGGCATGAGGTGGCAACCGTCGTGCTAGCGTACAGGGTGCACTTT
GTAACCATTTGGGACACCGGACACTCGCTGTTTTCGAAATTACCCTTTAAGCGCGGGTATTGAACCAGGC
TTATGCCCAAGATCGTAGCAAGCATTTAACTGTGGGAATACTCAGGTATCGTAAGATGCAAGAGTTCGAA
TCTCTTAGCAACCATTATTTTTTTCCTCAACATAACGAGAACACACAGGGGCGCTATCGCACAGAATCAA
ATTCGATGACTGGAAATTTTTTGTTAATTTCAGAGGTCGCCTGACGCATATACCTTTTTCAACTGAAAAA
TTGGGAGAAAAAGGAAAGGTGAGAGGCCGGAACCGGCTTTTCATATAGAATAGAGAAGCGTTCATGACTA
AATGCTTGCATCACAATACTTGAAGTTGACAATATTATTTAAGGACCTATTGTTTTTTCCAATAGGTGGT
TAGCAATCGTCTTACTTTCTAACTTTTCTTACCTTTTACATTTCAGCAATATATATATATATTTCAAGGA
TATACCATTCTAATGTCTGCCCCTATGTCTGCCCCTAAGAAGATCGTCGTTTTGCCAGGTGACCACGTTG
GTCAAGAAATCACAGCCGAAGCCATTAAGGTTCTTAAAGCTATTTCTGATGTTCGTTCCAATGTCAAGTT
CGATTTCGAAAATCATTTAATTGGTGGTGCTGCTATCGATGCTACAGGTGTCCCACTTCCAGATGAGGCG
CTGGAAGCCTCCAAGAAGGTTGATGCCGTTTTGTTAGGTGCTGTGGCTGGTCCTAAATGGGGTACCGGTA
GTGTTAGACCTGAACAAGGTTTACTAAAAATCCGTAAAGAACTTCAATTGTACGCCAACTTAAGACCATG
TAACTTTGCATCCGACTCTCTTTTAGACTTATCTCCAATCAAGCCACAATTTGCTAAAGGTACTGACTTC
GTTGTTGTCAGAGAATTAGTGGGAGGTATTTACTTTGGTAAGAGAAAGGAAGACGATGGTGATGGTGTCG
CTTGGGATAGTGAACAATACACCGTTCCAGAAGTGCAAAGAATCACAAGAATGGCCGCTTTCATGGCCCT
ACAACATGAGCCACCATTGCCTATTTGGTCCTTGGATAAAGCTAATCTTTTGGCCTCTTCAAGATTATGG
AGAAAAACTGTGGAGGAAACCATCAAGAACGAATTCCCTACATTGAAGGTTCAACATCAATTGATTGATT
CTGCCGCCATGATCCTAGTTAAGAACCCAACCCACCTAAATGGTATTATAATCACCAGCAACATGTTTGG
TGATATCATCTCCGATGAAGCCTCCGTTATCCCAGGTTCCTTGGGTTTGTTGCCATCTGCGTCCTTGGCC
TCTTTGCCAGACAAGAACACCGCATTTGGTTTGTACGAACCATGCCACGGTTCTGCTCCAGATTTGCCAA
AGAATAAGGTTGACCCTATCGCCACTATCTTGTCTGCTGCAATGATGTTGAAATTGTCATTGAACTTGCC
TGAAGAAGGTAAGGCCATTGAAGATGCAGTTAAAAAGGTTTTGGATGCAGGTATCAGAACTGGTGATTTA
GGTGGTTCCAACAGTACCACCGAAGTCGGTGATGCTGTCGCCGAAGAAGTTAAGAAAATCCTTGCTTAAA
AAGATTCTCTTTTTTTATGATATTTGTACATAAACTTTATAAATGAAATTCATAATAGAAACGACACGAA
ATTACAAAATGGAATATGTTCATAGGGTAGACGAAACTATATACGCAATCTACATACATTTATCAAGAAG
GAGAAAAAGGAGGATAGTAAAGGAATACAGGTAAGCAAATTGATACTAATGGCTCAACGAAATGACGGTA
TCGATAAGCTTGATATCGAATTCCTGCAGCCCGGGGGATCCACTAGTTCTAGAGTTAATTAA
Features (pLannotate 1.2.2; 13 found; start..end, strand, type, name):
    503..527     +  CDS            2xFLAG (fragment): two tandem FLAG® epitope tags
    765..935     +  CDS            LINC00614 (fragment): CJ052_HUMAN - Also known as C10orf52. Protein uncertain: Swiss-Prot protein existence level 5. From Homo sapiens (Human).
   8597..8953    -  CDS            GRS2 (fragment): SYG2_YEAST - Experimental evidence at protein level: Swiss-Prot protein existence level 1. Catalyzes the ATP-dependent ligation of glycine to the 3'-end of its cognate tRNA, via the formation of an aminoacyl-adenylate intermediate (Gly-AMP) (PubMed:23816885). Also produces diadenosine tetraphosphate (Ap4A), a universal pleiotropic signaling molecule needed for cell regulation pathways, by direct condensation of 2 ATPs. Thereby, may play a special role in Ap4A homeostasis (By similarity). From Saccharomyces cerevisiae (strain ATCC 204508 / S288c) (Baker's yeast).
   8951..8974    -  misc_feature   MCS (fragment): pBluescript multiple cloning site
   8987..9005    -  promoter       T3 promoter: promoter for bacteriophage T3 RNA polymerase
   9344..9932    -  rep_origin     ori: high-copy-number ColE1/pMB1/pBR322/pUC origin of replication
  10103..10963   -  CDS            AmpR: β-lactamase; bla; confers resistance to ampicillin, carbenicillin, and related antibiotics
  10964..11068   -  promoter       AmpR promoter: bla
  11095..12437   -  rep_origin     2μ ori: yeast 2μ plasmid origin of replication
  12505..12537   +  CDS            rop (fragment): Rop protein, which maintains plasmids at low copy number; rop
  12768..13172   +  promoter       LEU2 promoter: S. cerevisiae LEU2
  13185..14279   +  CDS            LEU2: 3-isopropylmalate dehydrogenase, required for leucine biosynthesis; S. cerevisiae LEU2; yeast auxotrophic marker
  14484..14544   -  misc_feature   MCS (fragment): pBluescript multiple cloning site
