>Addgene plasmid #115532 | pCHKU30.1-2.2 | addgene full sequence | sequence record 224104 | Addgene NGS Result
GATCCACTAGTTCTAGATTAATTAATATCTAAAAATTGCCTTATGATCCGTCTCTCCGGTTACAGCCTGT
GTAACTGATTAATCCTGCCTTTCTAATCACCATTCTAATGTTTTAATTAAGGGATTTTGTCTTCATTAAC
GGCTTTCGCTCATAAAAATGTTATGACGTTTTGCCCGCAGGCGGGAAACCATCCACTTCACGAGACTGAT
CTCCTCTGCCGGAACACCGGGCATCTCCAACTTATAAGTTGGAGAAATAAGAGAATTTCAGATTGAGAGA
ATGAAAAAAAAAAAAAAAAAAAGGCAGAGGAGAGCATAGAAATGGGGTTCACTTTTTGGTAAAGCTATAG
CATGCCTATCACATATAAATAGAGTGCCAGTAGCGACTTTTTTCACACTCGAAATACTCTTACTACTGCT
CTCTTGTTGTTTTTATCACTTCTTGTTTCTTCTTGGTAAATAGAATATCAAGCTACAAAAAGCATACAAT
CAACTATCAACTATTAACTATATCGTAATACACAATGGATTATAAGGATGATGATGATAAGACTAGTATG
TCGAATCATGGACCTGACGAGGCCATCGCCATCGTTGGCATTGCTTGCAAGCTTCCACAAGAAGCCTCGA
CCGTCGAACGCTTTTGGCAATTCCTCCTGCAAGGACGAAGCGCACATTCACCATGGCCAGATGATCGCTT
CGGAGCCGGCCACTATCATCCCGACAATGAGCGAGTCGGAACACACTCGGTCAAAGGGGCGCATTTCTTG
GCCGAGCCGCCCGAATATTTCGATGCACCCTTTTTCGGCATCACCAAAGGCGAAGCCATTTGCATGGACC
CTCAGCAACGTCTGGTGTTGGAGAACGTCTACCATGCTCTAGAGAATGCAGGAATCCCACTCTCCGAAGC
CAATGGATCCAACACGTCCGTGTATGTGTCGGGCTTCAATCACGACTATCTCTCCATCATAAATGCGGAT
GCGGAGAGCCCTTTGCGATATCGTGCAACCGGATTGACCAACTCCGTCCTCAGCAACCGAGTCTCTTGGT
TTTTCGATTTCAAAGGTCCAAGCATGACCATCGATACTGCCTGTAGCAGCTCCGTAGTGACACTTCATCA
GGCGTGCCAGAGTCTACGTAGTGGCGAGAGCGACATGGCCATATCCAGCGGGGTCACGGTCTTGGCTTAC
CCCAACGATGTGGCCTCCATGTCTTATCAAGGATTCCTATCGCAAGACGGCCGGTGCTTTAGCTTCGATC
ACCGTGCCAATGGCTATGCTCGTGGCGAGGGAGTCGGGACGATCATTTTAAAGCGTTTCAGTGATGCCAT
TCGAGATGGCAACTCTATAAGAGCCGTCATTCGGGGCACTGGTGTGAATCAGGACGGCCGAACTCCTGGA
TTGACCAACCCGGATAGTCTGGCGCAGGAAAGGCTGATCAGGACGGTCTATGCAAGGGCAGGCTTGAGTG
TCAACAATACGGCCATGGTCGAGGCTCACGGGACTGGTACCGCGGCGGGTGACCCGATCGAAGCCAATGG
AATTGCGAGAGCCTTCTCAGCTCGGCCAAGGAATCTCCCTCCGCTGTACATTGGGGCTTGTAAGTCCGGC
ATTGGTCATTTGGAGGGCGCGGCAGGCGCTGCAGCCATCATCAAGTCTGTTCTTATCCTTGAGAATGGGA
TCATCCCCCCAAACGTCAATTTCGAAAAAGTCAATCCGAAGATCCCGGCAACAAAATGGCGGCTTCAATT
CCCTCTTGAACCAACGCCTTGGCCTACGATCGGCTTGCGCAGGATCTCTATCAATTCCTTTGGAGTCGGC
GGTACAAACGGCCATGTTGTTCTCGATGATGCTTTTCACTATCTCCAGGACCGAGGGTTGACCGCGACTC
ATTATACACGACCCTTGCCTCCGACCAACGCAGATCTCGATCTCGTAAACGGCGATAGATTCAACATCAC
CAATGGACATGTGAATGGGCTCACCAACAACCATCCCAACAGTGCTGGAGATAGCAATGCCCTTGCCGGA
GACTGGAGGGCTTTCGATCCAATCGAGTGTCCACCAAAGCTCGTTCCCTTTTCTGCTTTCGATGAAGAAG
GCTGCAGTCGCGCAGCAAAAACACATGCAGAATTCCTCCATGCCAGGCCCGAATCGATATCCGACTCCGA
AAGTTTGACCTATCTGAACGATCTTGCCCATACAATGAGTCGGCGCTCGAAGCTGGCCTGGCGGAGTCAC
GTATTAGCAAGGTCGCTGGTCGAGCTCGAGACACGTCTGGCTTCGCCCTTGCCCAAACCGCTGCGGGCTC
GCACCACTGTCAACGTGGCCTTTGTGTTCACGGGTCAGGGAGCACAGTGGTATGGCATGGGACGTGAGCT
ACTCTGCTACCCGGTGTTCCGTGAGAGTCTGGCTGCGTGCAGAGTTTATTTGCAGATCGAATGTGGCTGC
CCCTGGGATCTCCTCGACGAGCTCGCCAAAGACAAAGAACATAGTCGTCTTGATCAAGCAGCCTTGGCTC
AGCCGGCGTGCACTGCCCTTCAAGTTGCGATTGTGGATTTGTTGCAATCGTGGAATATCCAGCCCAGTCG
TGTCGTGGGCCATTCCTCCGGCGAGATTGCTGCTGCTTACTGCGCTGGCCTTCTGACTCGCGAGTCGGCC
TGGCGAGCGTCTTATTTCCGTGGACTAGTCACCGGGAGGCAGACGACCGAGACGAAAGGCGCTATGCTTG
CTGTCGGGTTGGGTCAAGAAGCGCTCGCCCCTTATCTTGACCGAATTCATGCCCAACTCTCTGGGGAATT
AGTTGTGGCATGTCTCAACAGTCCTCGCAGCAGCACCGTCTCGGGTGATGTGCATAAAGTCGAAGCTCTG
CAACAAGTCTTGGAGGCTGAAGGGCTCTTCGCGAGGAAGCTCAAGGTCCCAAATGCCTATCACTCTGCGC
ATATGCAGGAATTCGCAGACGAATACGTCCGTCTGGTGGGTACGCTCCACGCGCCGAGCGAGCCACCTCA
GTCACCTGTGGTCATGATCTCGAGCGTCACGGGGGAAGCAGTCGAAGGCCGTTGTCTCTCCATCGACTAT
TGGGCCAAGAATCTCCTAAATCCAGTGCGTTTCTCCGATGCCCTGGCAGGCCTTTGCTTTAGCCGCACAA
CCCAAACACAGGCCACCCTCCGTGCAGATGCTGCTGGAGCCAACGTCTTTGCGGATGTTTTGATTGAGCT
TGGCCCTCATGGAGCATTGCAAGGCGCCATAAGAGATGTGCTCGCAGCTCATGCCGAGGGCGTTGCGGTA
GCATTCCTCCCGGCACTGAAACGCAATGCCCCTGGGGCAGACGTATTCCTGAACGCCATAGGCTACCTTC
ATGCCCGCGGGTATCCGATCAACGTTGATGACGTGAATAACAGCGCTGATACGACTGGTGGAAGAGGGTC
CCGCCCATTGCGTATACTTCCTGAACTTCCTGGATACCAGTTCAACCATTCCAACAAGTTTTGGTATGAG
AGTCGCTTAAGCCGGAACTATCGCCTCCGCAAAGAGATCAGACATGACCTGTTCGGTGCTCCAGTACCCG
ACTGGGACGCGATGGCTCCTCGATTCCGCAACTTTCTGAGAATCTCTGAGCAGCCATGGCTACGAGATCA
CATCGTTACTGATAACATCATCTTGCCTGGCGTAGGCTACGTGATTGCGGTAATCGAAGCAGCCAGACAG
CTGGCTGATCCAAATGTACAATTGAGCGGCTTCCGGCTTCGAGATGTCAACATGAAACGTGCATTGATCG
TGCCCGACACGAAAGAAGGGGTCGAAGTAATGTTGAATTTCAAGCCAGTTGATGAGTCCAGTGTCGGCAC
TTCGGCTTATTGGCGTCGGTTTCAAGTAGTGTCCTATAACCCAACCGCGAACGACTGGATCGAACACTGC
ACTGGATACGTTGGCGTGGATCATGAGACATCTGCCCCCAATCCGGTCGACCAGGGACGAGAAGCCCGAC
ACGACGCAGAACGCTGGCACGCCGCTTTCACTGCTGCAGAAGAGCAGTGTCAATCTCCCTGGGACTTTTC
CAAGGCCTATGAGCGATTGGCAAGAATCGGGCTGAACTTTGGACCGCTGTTCCAGAACTGCTCGGCTGTC
CGGGGTACCTTTGACCATGGTGGCCAGACTATGGGCACAGTCACCGTCCCCGACGTTGCAAGTGTTATGC
CCAAGGGTATCGTATCTCCGCACTTGATGCATCCAGCTTGCATGGACAGCTTGATGCACTTTGCGCTGGC
CGCGATCATGGACGCCACAGGAAAGAGCAACCTCGAAGTGGCCATGGTGCCGCGGTTCATCAAGGACATT
TGGATTTCTGCGGCAATGAACCCTGAGCCTGGTCATGTCTATCGTGCTCACAGCCAGACGCGCAAGATTG
CGTTTGAGAAGTTCTCGACAGATGTTGTCGTCTGGGATGGACCCACTCAAGAACCCCGTATCTCCTGGAG
TGGAATTGAAGCAAGCCCCCTGGATTCCGCCGCACAGAGCTCGCTCGGCGCAGAAAAGATGTGTCACGAG
ATTGAATGGATTCCTCACGTGGATATGTATCTCGAAGGAGGCGACGTCGCTTCGTTCGCTGAGATGCCCA
AGCCTGATTTGGACTCAGAGCAAGCTGCGATCGAGATCGATTCTCGTATGCAGCTGGCCTCGGTGCTTCT
TGTCCTGGACGCACTGGAGGAACTAGATGGCAAGGTGCCGGCCGCTGCTCAAGGTCATCTCTATCGGTAT
TTCGAGTGGATGAAGCACGTCGAGAGTGATCTCCAGCTCGGCAAGGTGATCGGTATCCAAGCCTCTGAGG
TTGAGCGACTCAAACATGACCACGCTGCAAAGGTGGAGCTATACAAACAGGTTGCTTCGGACACTGCGTT
CGGTGAGTTGGCAGTACGAATGGGCGGCAACATCGTGCCCGTCTTAAGAGGTGAGACAGACCCGCTGCAG
CTCATGTTCGCTGAGGATGCCATACTCGATCGAGTCTACAGACGAACTGCGACCTTGAACGACCTGCCAG
CGCAACAGAAGGCCTATTTGAACGTATTAGCCAAGAATAAGGCCAATTTACGCGTGCTCGAGGTGGGTGC
CGGCACTGGCTCGTCCACTGCGCAAGTACTTGATGCCCTTGCTCCCATCGCAGATGATGGGGTGTCCATT
GCTAGTAGCGTGTCACATTACATGTACACTGATATTTCGGCCGCCTTTTTCGAACAAGCAAGGCAGAAAT
TCCAGCCATACACGAACATCATGGAGTATCGAGTTCTGGACGCAGAACAAGACATCGCCAAGCAGGAGAG
CTTCGAAGTCAGGAGCTATGATTTGATTGTAGCTCAGAATGTCATCCATACCACCACCGACCTCACCAAA
ACACTGAGTAATCTTCGCCAGTTGCTGAAGCCCGGAGGCCGCCTGCTTCTACAAGAAGGTATAAGGCAGG
ATTACTACTGGTCCGGGCTATCATTTGGCCAGCTGTCAGGGTGGTGGAGTGGCACCGAATCCATGCGTCA
ATGGATGCCATGGGTATCATCCAAGCAGTGGAATGAAGTCCTCGAGGCTGCTGGTTTTACAGGAGCGCGC
TTCGAACTTCCCGATAGCCACAATGAACAGCTCCATAGCCAGAGTCTTTTCGTGGCCCAGAACGCTTCTG
TAGACGCCAACGAGCCCGGTCCCATGTGGAAGAACGTTGTGCTCGTCACACTCCCTAGCTTCGAGCGAAG
CAACACTCAAAGCTTGTTGCAAGACATCAAAGACAAGTTGAACGAGAATCTCCGGTTCCAGAACATCAGG
ATCGTATCCCTGCTAGAATTGGAAGGGATCGAGTATAGCCAAAGTCTCTGCATTGTTCTAGCAGAACTCG
AACGTCCTGTGATTGCAGATCTGTCCCAGGCCGAGTACGAGGGTGTCCGCAAAATGCTGATCGAGACTAA
AAGCATCTTGTGGGTAACTGGAGATGAGCTTTTCTGCCCCCAGTACGGAGCCATAACCGGCCTGATGCGT
ACAAACAGATGGGAACGTGACTTGGACGATTCCAACCTGGTCACACTGAAAATCTCTGAGCCTCGACCTG
AAAATACCTCGCTGAGTGCGTCGATTCGAAGGCTGTGTGAGGCGCAGTTCTCGCTCACTCTCCCAGTTGA
GAACATGAATGGCGAGTTCATGCTTCAAGATGGCCGGATCTGGACGAGTCGGCTCCGCGAGGCCATTCGT
GCAGATGAATACTTGCAAACAGCTCTATACCGCTCAGAAGCAGTCCCAACGCTGGCCAGGGATGCTGGCA
GGCCCATCAAGCTCACGACAACTGTTCCAGGCCTGCTAGAAAAACTTGAGTGGGTGACCGACGAGACGTA
CAATGAGCCACTCTCCGATACAGAAGTAGAAATCGAGATACGAGCTGTTGGCCTCAACTTTCGCGATCTC
ATGATTGCCATGGGGGAGCATACGGCGTACTCGATGGGCAGTGAAGCAGCTGGCATCATCTCTCGCGTGG
GCTCCAAAGTAGTCGACTTCGCTCCTGGCGACAGGGTTGTCTACATCTGTGGCCTAGACCATGTCGGGTG
CATGCACACCTATGGTCGTTTGGATCAATCGACAGTCGCCAAGGTCCCCGATGGGCTCAGTTTGGAGATG
GCTGCCGGCTTGCCTGTTGTCTATGCGACAGTCATTTACAGCCTACGGGAGACGGCTCGGTTGATGCCCG
ACGAAACCATTCTTATCCATGCTGCTGCCGGTGGGGTGGGCCAGGCTGCGATTCGTTACGCTCAACATAT
TGGCGCCGAGGTGTATGTAACCGTATCGACTACGTTGAAGCGAGACTTGATAATTAGGGAGTTCGGGATT
CCAGACGATCACATCTTTTCAAGCCGCGACCTCACATTCGTCCCGGGCGTGTTGCGTATGACAAAAGGCA
GAGGTGTTGACGTAGTCTTGAATTCGCTCTCTGGTGAGGCGCTGCGCCGCTCATGGGATCTGGTGGCACC
CTTCGGTCGTTTCATTGAGATTGGGAAGAAAGACGCCATGATGAATGGCAAAGTGGATCTTCGGCCCTAC
TTGCGCAACGTGACCATGGCGAGCGTCGACCTCGTTTCTATGATGAAGAACAAACCGTTTCTCATCAAGA
TGCTGACAGAGGAAACGATGCGGCTGTGGAAAGAGGGTGTGGCACTGCCTGCATCACCAACTACGATAAT
GCCCATGTCGCAGGTAGTGGATGCACTTCGCATTCTCCAGGCCGGCACGGGAATGGGCAAGATTGTTCTG
GTGCCTCGGGAGGATGACGTTCTGCCACTCCTTCCACCGTCACCGGCGCCGCTTGGCTTTTGTCGAGATG
CATCCTACGTGCTCAGTGGTGGCCTTGGAGGTATTGGACGGAGCGTTGCTGCATGGATGGCTTTGCGAGG
CGCTCGAAATTTGATCTTCCTGTCCAGCAGCGGCCGCATCACTCCAGCCGTCACAACGATGCGCGAGACT
CTCGAAGCAGACGGATGTCGTGTGCATATCTTCACATGCGATGTCAGCGACAAGGAACAGCTACGTCTCG
TTCTCGAACAATGCAAGACCCTCCCACCTATAAGAGGAGTCGTCCAAGCAGCAATGAAGCTAAAGGACAT
CATGCTCGAGAACATGTCGCACGAGGAATTCCAGCTGGCTATCAGACCCAAGATTCAAGGTTCGTGGAAC
CTACACGAACTTCTGCCCCAGGATCTGGAGCATTTCATCATGCTGTCTTCAGCCACGGGCGTCCTCGGCA
ACCGGGCTCAGGCCAACTACGCCGCAGGAAACACCTTCCAGGACGCGCTGGCGTACTTCCGTCGGCAGCA
AGGTCTAGCGGCCACGACGATCGACGTTGGCGCAGTGCTAGACGTCGGATACGTGGCCGATCACGCGGAC
CGCCTCGCCATGACAAAATACCTAGGCAGTATGATGAAAGTGCTGCGCGAAGAAGAGTTGCTTACGCTTA
TCGAGTACGGCATGAACGCTGCTCTGCAGTCGCCTGCACAGCTTGTTACGGGCTTGACTCCGTTAGACAA
GCATCGTGCTCGAGGCGTGCCGATGCTCAGTTACATGAACTTCCCTCTCTTCACGCAGCTGCGGCGGCTC
AATACGCAGCAAGACGGCGCAGGGACGACCGGGGGTGATGGACCTGACGTTGAAGCGCGGCTTCGAGCAG
CTCGGACTCTGGATGAGGCGGCTCAGATTGTGACGGAATCGGTCATTGATAAGTTGTCTTCCTTGCTCTC
AATTGCGGTCGAGGATGTGGATCCGGCGCGGACCATCAGTGCCAATGGCGTTGACTCGCTTGTTGCGCTA
GAACTGAGGACGTTCATGGCGAGAAAGGTCAAGGCGGATGTGCCTGTGTTGGAAATCATGGGCTCGTTGA
GTCTTGCTCAGCTGTGTAGGAAGGTGGCATCGACGAGCAAAGCGGTCGAGTTGCTAATAGCAGGAGGCAA
CTAAGGAGATTGATAAGACTTTTCTAGTTGCATATCTTTTATATTTAAATCTTATCTATTAGTTAATTTT
TTGTAATTTATCCTTATATATAGTCTGGTTATTCTAAAATATCATTTCAGTATCTAAAAATTCCCCTCTT
TTTTCAGTTATATCTTAACAGGCGACAGTCCAAATGTTGATTTATCCCAGTCCGATTCATCAGGGTTGTG
AAGCATTTTGTCAATGGTCGAAATCACATCAGTAATAGTGCCTCTTACTTGCCTCATAGAATTTCTTTCT
CTTAACGTCACCGTTTGGTCTTTTATAGTTTCGAAATCTATGGTGATACCAAATGGTGTTCCCAATTCAT
CGTTACGGGCGTATTTTTTACCAATTGAAGTATTGGAATCGTCAATTTTAAAGTATATCTCTCTTTTACG
TAAAGCCTGCGAGATCCTCTTAAGTATAGCGGGGAAGCCATCGTTATTCGATATTGTCGTAACAAATACT
TTGATCGGCGCTATGCGGCCGCCACCGCGGTGGAGCTCCAGCTTTTGTTCCCTTTAGTGAGGGTTAATTG
CGCGCTTGGCGAGACTCAAACAAGATATATTTTGCCCGCCTTACAGACGAAACTAGTTGGAGGTTATGGA
GCATACTATCACGTGGGCGGCCACTGGTGAGTTACTACACCCCAGGGGCAACGTTGATGCTCCTAAAAAA
CTCTGGCTGGACGCAAGCCGTAACACCCGTGTCACTTCATAATCGTTTGCAATTCAGGGCTTGATCTACA
CATTACCCTGTTATCCCTATTAATTAATACGGTTATCCACAGAATCAGGGGATAACGCAGGAAAGAACAT
GTGAGCAAAAGGCCAGCAAAAGGCCAGGAACCGTAAAAAGGCCGCGTTGCTGGCGTTTTTCCATAGGCTC
CGCCCCCCTGACGAGCATCACAAAAATCGACGCTCAAGTCAGAGGTGGCGAAACCCGACAGGACTATAAA
GATACCAGGCGTTTCCCCCTGGAAGCTCCCTCGTGCGCTCTCCTGTTCCGACCCTGCCGCTTACCGGATA
CCTGTCCGCCTTTCTCCCTTCGGGAAGCGTGGCGCTTTCTCATAGCTCACGCTGTAGGTATCTCAGTTCG
GTGTAGGTCGTTCGCTCCAAGCTGGGCTGTGTGCACGAACCCCCCGTTCAGCCCGACCGCTGCGCCTTAT
CCGGTAACTATCGTCTTGAGTCCAACCCGGTAAGACACGACTTATCGCCACTGGCAGCAGCCACTGGTAA
CAGGATTAGCAGAGCGAGGTATGTAGGCGGTGCTACAGAGTTCTTGAAGTGGTGGCCTAACTACGGCTAC
ACTAGAAGAACAGTATTTGGTATCTGCGCTCTGCTGAAGCCAGTTACCTTCGGAAAAAGAGTTGGTAGCT
CTTGATCCGGCAAACAAACCACCGCTGGTAGCGGTGGTTTTTTTGTTTGCAAGCAGCAGATTACGCGCAG
AAAAAAAGGATCTCAAGAAGATCCTTTGATCTTTTCTACGGGGTCTGACGCTCAGTGGAACGAAAACTCA
CGTTAAGGGATTTTGGTCATGAGATTATCAAAAAGGATCTTCACCTAGATCCTTTTAAATTAAAAATGAA
GTTTTAAATCAATCTAAAGTATATATGAGTAAACTTGGTCTGACAGTTACCAATGCTTAATCAGTGAGGC
ACCTATCTCAGCGATCTGTCTATTTCGTTCATCCATAGTTGCCTGACTCCCCGTCGTGTAGATAACTACG
ATACGGGAGGGCTTACCATCTGGCCCCAGTGCTGCAATGATACCGCGAGACCCACGCTCACCGGCTCCAG
ATTTATCAGCAATAAACCAGCCAGCCGGAAGGGCCGAGCGCAGAAGTGGTCCTGCAACTTTATCCGCCTC
CATCCAGTCTATTAATTGTTGCCGGGAAGCTAGAGTAAGTAGTTCGCCAGTTAATAGTTTGCGCAACGTT
GTTGCCATTGCTACAGGCATCGTGGTGTCACGCTCGTCGTTTGGTATGGCTTCATTCAGCTCCGGTTCCC
AACGATCAAGGCGAGTTACATGATCCCCCATGTTGTGCAAAAAAGCGGTTAGCTCCTTCGGTCCTCCGAT
CGTTGTCAGAAGTAAGTTGGCCGCAGTGTTATCACTCATGGTTATGGCAGCACTGCATAATTCTCTTACT
GTCATGCCATCCGTAAGATGCTTTTCTGTGACTGGTGAGTACTCAACCAAGTCATTCTGAGAATAGTGTA
TGCGGCGACCGAGTTGCTCTTGCCCGGCGTCAATACGGGATAATACCGCGCCACATAGCAGAACTTTAAA
AGTGCTCATCATTGGAAAACGTTCTTCGGGGCGAAAACTCTCAAGGATCTTACCGCTGTTGAGATCCAGT
TCGATGTAACCCACTCGTGCACCCAACTGATCTTCAGCATCTTTTACTTTCACCAGCGTTTCTGGGTGAG
CAAAAACAGGAAGGCAAAATGCCGCAAAAAAGGGAATAAGGGCGACACGGAAATGTTGAATACTCATACT
CTTCCTTTTTCAATATTATTGAAGCATTTATCAGGGTTATTGTCTCATGAGCGGATACATATTTGAATGT
ATTTAGAAAAATAAACAAATAGGGGTTCCGCGCACATTTCCCCGAAAAGTGCCACCTGAACGAAGCATCT
GTGCTTCATTTTGTAGAACAAAAATGCAACGCGAGAGCGCTAATTTTTCAAACAAAGAATCTGAGCTGCA
TTTTTACAGAACAGAAATGCAACGCGAAAGCGCTATTTTACCAACGAAGAATCTGTGCTTCATTTTTGTA
AAACAAAAATGCAACGCGAGAGCGCTAATTTTTCAAACAAAGAATCTGAGCTGCATTTTTACAGAACAGA
AATGCAACGCGAGAGCGCTATTTTACCAACAAAGAATCTATACTTCTTTTTTGTTCTACAAAAATGCATC
CCGAGAGCGCTATTTTTCTAACAAAGCATCTTAGATTACTTTTTTTCTCCTTTGTGCGCTCTATAATGCA
GTCTCTTGATAACTTTTTGCACTGTAGGTCCGTTAAGGTTAGAAGAAGGCTACTTTGGTGTCTATTTTCT
CTTCCATAAAAAAAGCCTGACTCCACTTCCCGCGTTTACTGATTACTAGCGAAGCTGCGGGTGCATTTTT
TCAAGATAAAGGCATCCCCGATTATATTCTATACCGATGTGGATTGCGCATACTTTGTGAACAGAAAGTG
ATAGCGTTGATGATTCTTCATTGGTCAGAAAATTATGAACGGTTTCTTCTATTTTGTCTCTATATACTAC
GTATAGGAAATGTTTACATTTTCGTATTGTTTTCGATTCACTCTATGAATAGTTCTTACTACAATTTTTT
TGTCTAAAGAGTAATACTAGAGATAAACATAAAAAATGTAGAGGTCGAGTTTAGATGCAAGTTCAAGGAG
CGAAAGGTGGATGGGTAGGTTATATAGGGATATAGCACAGAGATATATAGCAAAGAGATACTTTTGAGCA
ATGTTTGTGGAAGCGGTATTCGCAATATTTTAGTAGCTCGTTACAGTCCGGTGCGTTTTTGGTTTTTTGA
AAGTGCGTCTTCAGAGCGCTTTTGGTTTTCAAAAGCGCTCTGAAGTTCCTATACTTTCTAGAGAATAGGA
ACTTCGGAATAGGAACTTCAAAGCGTTTCCGAAAACGAGCGCTTCCGAAAATGCAACGCGAGCTGCGCAC
ATACAGCTCACTGTTCACGTCGCACCTATATCTGCGTGTTGCCTGTATATATATATACATGAGAAGAACG
GCATAGTGCGTGTTTATGCTTAAATGCGTACTTATATGCGTCTATTTATGTAGGATGAAAGGTAGTCTAG
TACCTCCTGTGATATTATCCCATTCCATGCGGGGTATCGTATGCTTCCTTCAGCACTACCCTTTAGCTGT
TCTATATGCTGCCACTCCTCAATTGGATTAGTCTCATCCTTCAATGCTATCATTTCCTTTGATATTGGAT
CATACTAAGAAACCATTATTATCATGACATTAACCTATAAAAATAGGCGTATCACGAGGCCCTTTCGTCT
CGCGCGTTTCGGTGATGACGGTGAGCGCGTTTCGGTGATGACGGTGAAAACCTCGGCGCGCCATTACCCT
GTTATCCCTAATATACAACGCAAAGAAGCTGGAAAATTGGCGAGGGAATCCTGTTTCTGTCTATCCAAGA
ATGGGCATGAGGTGGCAACCGTCGTGCTAGCGTACAGGGTGCACTTTGTAACCATTTGGGACACCGGACA
CTCGCTGTTTTCGAAATTACCCTTTAAGCGCGGGTATTGAACCAGGCTTATGCCCAAGATCGTAGCAAGC
ATTTAACTGTGGGAATACTCAGGTATCGTAAGATGCAAGAGTTCGAATCTCTTAGCAACCATTATTTTTT
TCCTCAACATAACGAGAACACACAGGGGCGCTATCGCACAGAATCAAATTCGATGACTGGAAATTTTTTG
TTAATTTCAGAGGTCGCCTGACGCATATACCTTTTTCAACTGAAAAATTGGGAGAAAAAGGAAAGGTGAG
AGCGCCGGAACCGGCTTTTCATATAGAATAGAGAAGCGTTCATGACTAAATGCTTGCATCACAATACTTG
AAGTTGACAATATTATTTAAGGACCTATTGTTTTTTCCAATAGGTGGTTAGCAATCGTCTTACTTTCTAA
CTTTTCTTACCTTTTACATTTCAGCAATATATATATATATATTTCAAGGATATACCATTCTAATGTCTGC
CCCTAAGAAGATCGTCGTTTTGCCAGGTGACCACGTTGGTCAAGAAATCACAGCCGAAGCCATTAAGGTT
CTTAAAGCTATTTCTGATGTTCGTTCCAATGTCAAGTTCGATTTCGAAAATCATTTAATTGGTGGTGCTG
CTATCGATGCTACAGGTGTTCCACTTCCAGATGAGGCGCTGGAAGCCTCCAAGAAGGCTGATGCCGTTTT
GTTAGGTGCTGTGGGTGGTCCTAAATGGGGTACCGGTAGTGTTAGACCTGAACAAGGTTTACTAAAAATC
CGTAAAGAACTTCAATTGTACGCCAACTTAAGACCATGTAACTTTGCATCCGACTCTCTTTTAGACTTAT
CTCCAATCAAGCCACAATTTGCTAAAGGTACTGACTTCGTTGTTGTCAGAGAATTAGTGGGAGGTATTTA
CTTTGGTAAGAGAAAGGAAGACGATGGTGATGGTGTCGCTTGGGATAGTGAACAATACACCGTTCCAGAA
GTGCAAAGAATCACAAGAATGGCCGCTTTCATGGCCCTACAACATGAGCCACCATTGCCTATTTGGTCCT
TGGATAAAGCTAATGTTTTGGCCTCTTCAAGATTATGGAGAAAAACTGTGGAGGAAACCATCAAGAACGA
ATTCCCTACATTGAAGGTTCAACATCAATTGATTGATTCTGCCGCCATGATCCTAGTTAAGAACCCAACC
CACCTAAATGGTATTATAATCACCAGCAACATGTTTGGTGATATCATCTCCGATGAAGCCTCCGTTATCC
CAGGTTCCTTGGGTTTGTTGCCATCTGCGTCCTTGGCCTCTTTGCCAGACAAGAACACCGCATTTGGTTT
GTACGAACCATGCCACGGTTCTGCTCCAGATTTGCCAAAGAATAAGGTCAACCCTATCGCCACTATCTTG
TCTGCTGCAATGATGTTGAAATTGTCATTGAACTTGCCTGAAGAAGGTAAGGCCATTGAAGATGCAGTTA
AAAAGGTTTTGGATGCAGGTATCAGAACTGGTGATTTAGGTGGTTCCAACAGTACCACCGAAGTCGGTGA
TGCTGTCGCCGAAGAAGTTAAGAAAATCCTTGCTTAAAAAGATTCTCTTTTTTTATGATATTTGTACATA
AACTTTATAAATGAAATTCATAATAGAAACGACACGAAATTACAAAATGGAATATGTTCATAGGGTAGAC
GAAACTATATACGCAATCTACATACATTTATCAAGAAGGAGAAAAAGGAGGATGTAAAGGAATACAGGTA
AGCAAATTGATACTAATGGCTCAACGAAATGACGGTATCGATAAGCTTGATATCGAATTCCTGCAGCCCG
GGG
Features (pLannotate 1.2.2; 14 found; start..end, strand, type, name):
    527..551     +  CDS            2xFLAG (fragment): two tandem FLAG® epitope tags
    789..959     +  CDS            LINC00614 (fragment): CJ052_HUMAN - Also known as C10orf52. Protein uncertain: Swiss-Prot protein existence level 5. From Homo sapiens (Human).
   8621..8977    -  CDS            GRS2 (fragment): SYG2_YEAST - Experimental evidence at protein level: Swiss-Prot protein existence level 1. Catalyzes the ATP-dependent ligation of glycine to the 3'-end of its cognate tRNA, via the formation of an aminoacyl-adenylate intermediate (Gly-AMP) (PubMed:23816885). Also produces diadenosine tetraphosphate (Ap4A), a universal pleiotropic signaling molecule needed for cell regulation pathways, by direct condensation of 2 ATPs. Thereby, may play a special role in Ap4A homeostasis (By similarity). From Saccharomyces cerevisiae (strain ATCC 204508 / S288c) (Baker's yeast).
   8975..8998    -  misc_feature   MCS (fragment): pBluescript multiple cloning site
   9011..9029    -  promoter       T3 promoter: promoter for bacteriophage T3 RNA polymerase
   9368..9956    -  rep_origin     ori: high-copy-number ColE1/pMB1/pBR322/pUC origin of replication
  10127..10987   -  CDS            AmpR: β-lactamase; bla; confers resistance to ampicillin, carbenicillin, and related antibiotics
  10988..11092   -  promoter       AmpR promoter: bla
  11119..12461   -  rep_origin     2μ ori: yeast 2μ plasmid origin of replication
  12529..12554   +  CDS            rop (fragment): Rop protein, which maintains plasmids at low copy number; rop
  12555..12584   +  CDS            rop (fragment): Rop protein, which maintains plasmids at low copy number; rop
  12815..13222   +  promoter       LEU2 promoter: S. cerevisiae LEU2
  13223..14317   +  CDS            LEU2: 3-isopropylmalate dehydrogenase, required for leucine biosynthesis; S. cerevisiae LEU2; yeast auxotrophic marker
  14521..17      -  misc_feature   MCS (fragment) (across the origin): pBluescript multiple cloning site
