[The description below was written by a language model from this plasmid's Addgene catalogue record and pLannotate feature annotations shown in this document.]
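Description:
pCHKU30.1-2.2 is a yeast expression plasmid built on the pCHINT2A backbone as part of a heterologous expression platform for discovering fungal natural products in Saccharomyces cerevisiae. It is an E. coli–yeast shuttle vector. A high-copy ColE1/pUC-type origin and the AmpR β-lactamase gene with its own promoter support propagation and ampicillin selection in bacteria. The yeast 2μ origin provides episomal, multicopy maintenance in yeast, and the LEU2 gene under its native promoter allows selection by leucine prototrophy in leu2 strains. Remnants of a pBluescript-type multiple cloning site and a T3 promoter flank the cargo region, reflecting the ancestry of the backbone.

The payload is a polyketide synthase gene of about 7.9 kb from Trichoderma virens, catalogued as the PKS of a biosynthetic cluster designated PKS6. The automated annotation does not label this gene. Its likely location is the large unannotated stretch of roughly 7.7 kb between the early features and the backbone, in a plasmid of about 14.5 kb. The promoter and terminator driving the PKS are not identified in the record. A fragment matching the yeast GRS2 locus lies just downstream of the unannotated region and may be yeast-derived regulatory sequence, but this is an inference. The short hits to 2xFLAG, a human LINC00614 fragment and rop are partial matches and are probably spurious or vestigial, so no epitope tag should be assumed. The repository-sequenced and depositor sequences differ by only 11 nt in length and show the same feature layout. The plasmid is intended for expressing this PKS in yeast, presumably together with companion plasmids carrying the other cluster genes.
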