Addgene plasmid #115532: pCHKU30.1-2.2
Purpose: Expression of a fungal biosynthetic gene cluster
Depositing lab: Ronald Davis. Depositing organization: Stanford University. Publication: HEx: A heterologous expression platform for the discovery of fungal natural products. Harvey CJB, Tang M, Schlecht U, Horecka J, Fischer CR, Lin HC, Li J, Naughton B, Cherry J, Miranda M, Li YF, Chu AM, Hennessy JR, Vandova GA, Inglis D, Aiyar RS, Steinmetz LM, Davis RW, Medema MH, Sattely E, Khosla C, St Onge RP, Tang Y, Hillenmeyer ME. Sci Adv. 2018 Apr 11;4(4):eaar5459. doi: 10.1126/sciadv.aar5459. eCollection 2018 Apr. PubMed 29651464.
Backbone
  Vector backbone: pCHINT2A
  Vector type: Yeast Expression
  Selectable markers: LEU2
Growth in bacteria
  Bacterial resistance: Ampicillin, 100 μg/mL
  Growth temperature: 37°C
  Growth strain: DH5alpha
  Copy number: High Copy
Gene/Insert
  Gene/Insert name: PKS (alt name: PKS gene for cluster PKS6)
  Species: Trichoderma virens
  Insert size (bp): 7917
  Cloning method: Unknown
Terms and licenses: Academic/Nonprofit Terms; Industry Terms: Not Available to Industry
How to cite: pCHKU30.1-2.2 was a gift from Ronald Davis (Addgene plasmid # 115532 ; http://n2t.net/addgene:115532 ; RRID:Addgene_115532)
